Addgene plasmid #49956: JA1252
Purpose: Expresses a TALE-TET1CD (catalytic domain of TET1) fusion protein engineered to bind a site in the human beta-globin (HBB) gene and demethylate CpGs adjacent to the binding site
Depositing lab: Keith Joung. Depositing organization: Massachusetts General Hospital. Publication: Targeted DNA demethylation and activation of endogenous genes using programmable TALE-TET1 fusion proteins. Maeder ML, Angstman JF, Richardson ME, Linder SJ, Cascio VM, Tsai SQ, Ho QH, Sander JD, Reyon D, Bernstein BE, Costello JF, Wilkinson MF, Joung JK. Nat Biotechnol. 2013 Oct 9. doi: 10.1038/nbt.2726. PubMed 24108092.
Backbone
  Vector backbone: pJFA345D4
  Backbone manufacturer: Joung lab (Addgene plasmid #49238)
  Vector type: TALEN
Growth in bacteria
  Bacterial resistance: Ampicillin, 100 μg/mL
  Growth temperature: 37°C
  Growth strain: XL1 Blue
  Copy number: Unknown
Gene/Insert
  Gene/Insert name: Tet1CD HB-3 (alt names: HB-3; human beta-globin (HBB) site #3)
  Species: H. sapiens (human)
  Entrez Gene: HBB (a.k.a. CD113t-C, ECYT6, beta-globin)
  Promoter: EF1a
  Cloning method: Restriction Enzyme; 5′ cloning site BsmBI (unknown if destroyed); 3′ cloning site BsmBI (unknown if destroyed)
  Sequencing primers: 5′ EF1a-F 5'-TCAAGCCTCAGACAGTGGTTC-3'; 3′ OJA199 5'-CACCATCACAGCAGTTGG-3'
Terms and licenses: Academic/Nonprofit Terms; Industry Terms: Not Available to Industry
Depositor comments: TALE target site is: TGGAATCACAGCTTGGTAAG. See Supplementary Figure 13 of associated publication for amino acid sequences of backbone and TALE repeat array.
How to cite: JA1252 was a gift from Keith Joung (Addgene plasmid # 49956 ; http://n2t.net/addgene:49956 ; RRID:Addgene_49956)
