[The description below was written by a language model from this plasmid's Addgene catalogue record.]
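Description:
JA1252 is a mammalian expression plasmid encoding a programmable epigenome-editing protein: a TALE DNA-binding repeat array fused to the catalytic domain of human TET1 (TET1CD). It is built on the pJFA345D4 backbone, a TALE-TET1CD acceptor vector, and is catalogued under the TALEN vector type, although the effector here is a demethylase domain rather than a nuclease. The plasmid is propagated in E. coli under ampicillin selection. The record does not state the origin of replication or copy number, and no mammalian selection marker is listed.

The insert, designated Tet1CD HB-3, is a TALE repeat array engineered to recognise site #3 in the human beta-globin (HBB) gene. It was cloned between BsmBI sites, which fits the type IIS strategy commonly used to drop assembled TALE repeats in frame between the flanking TALE and effector sequences already present in a backbone. Expression of the fusion is driven by the EF1a promoter, a strong constitutive promoter active in a wide range of mammalian cells.

TET1 oxidises 5-methylcytosine to 5-hydroxymethylcytosine, initiating active DNA demethylation. Tethering its catalytic domain through the TALE directs that activity to CpGs adjacent to the binding site. The construct is therefore intended for targeted demethylation at the HBB locus, for example to test how local CpG methylation relates to activation of the endogenous gene. No feature table accompanies the record, so epitope tags, nuclear localisation signals, linkers and polyadenylation elements cannot be described from it.
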