>Addgene plasmid #49956 | JA1252 | depositor partial sequence | sequence record 74496 | TALE sequence
ATGGTGGACTTGAGGACACTCGGTTATTCGCAACAGCAACAGGAGAAAATCAAGCCTAAGGTCAGGAGCA
CCGTCGCGCAACACCACGAGGCGCTTGTGGGGCATGGCTTCACTCATGCGCATATTGTCGCGCTTTCACA
GCACCCTGCGGCGCTTGGGACGGTGGCTGTCAAATACCAAGATATGATTGCGGCCCTGCCCGAAGCCACG
CACGAGGCAATTGTAGGGGTCGGTAAACAGTGGTCGGGAGCGCGAGCACTTGAGGCGCTGCTGACTGTGG
CGGGTGAGCTTAGGGGGCCTCCGCTCCAGCTCGACACCGGGCAGCTGCTGAAGATCGCGAAGAGAGGGGG
AGTAACAGCGGTAGAGGCAGTGCACGCCTGGCGCAATGCGCTCACCGGGGCCCCCTTGAACCTGACCCCA
GACCAGGTAGTCGCAATCGCGAACAATAATGGGGGAAAGCAAGCCCTGGAAACCGTGCAAAGGTTGTTGC
CGGTCCTTTGTCAAGACCACGGCCTTACACCGGAGCAAGTCGTGGCCATTGCAAATAATAACGGTGGCAA
ACAGGCTCTTGAGACGGTTCAGAGACTTCTCCCAGTTCTCTGTCAAGCCCACGGGCTGACTCCCGATCAA
GTTGTAGCGATTGCGTCGAACATTGGAGGGAAACAAGCATTGGAGACTGTCCAACGGCTCCTTCCCGTGT
TGTGTCAAGCCCACGGTTTGACGCCTGCACAAGTGGTCGCCATCGCCTCCAATATTGGCGGTAAGCAGGC
GCTGGAAACAGTACAGCGCCTGCTGCCTGTACTGTGCCAGGATCATGGACTGACCCCAGACCAGGTAGTC
GCAATCGCGTCAAACGGAGGGGGAAAGCAAGCCCTGGAAACCGTGCAAAGGTTGTTGCCGGTCCTTTGTC
AAGACCACGGCCTTACACCGGAGCAAGTCGTGGCCATTGCATCCCACGACGGTGGCAAACAGGCTCTTGA
GACGGTTCAGAGACTTCTCCCAGTTCTCTGTCAAGCCCACGGGCTGACTCCCGATCAAGTTGTAGCGATT
GCGTCGAACATTGGAGGGAAACAAGCATTGGAGACTGTCCAACGGCTCCTTCCCGTGTTGTGTCAAGCCC
ACGGTTTGACGCCTGCACAAGTGGTCGCCATCGCCAGCCATGATGGCGGTAAGCAGGCGCTGGAAACAGT
ACAGCGCCTGCTGCCTGTACTGTGCCAGGATCATGGACTGACCCCAGACCAGGTAGTCGCAATCGCGTCG
AACATTGGGGGAAAGCAAGCCCTGGAAACCGTGCAAAGGTTGTTGCCGGTCCTTTGTCAAGACCACGGCC
TTACACCGGAGCAAGTCGTGGCCATTGCAAATAATAACGGTGGCAAACAGGCTCTTGAGACGGTTCAGAG
ACTTCTCCCAGTTCTCTGTCAAGCCCACGGGCTGACTCCCGATCAAGTTGTAGCGATTGCGTCGCATGAC
GGAGGGAAACAAGCATTGGAGACTGTCCAACGGCTCCTTCCCGTGTTGTGTCAAGCCCACGGTTTGACGC
CTGCACAAGTGGTCGCCATCGCCTCGAATGGCGGCGGTAAGCAGGCGCTGGAAACAGTACAGCGCCTGCT
GCCTGTACTGTGCCAGGATCATGGACTGACCCCAGACCAGGTAGTCGCAATCGCGTCAAACGGAGGGGGA
AAGCAAGCCCTGGAAACCGTGCAAAGGTTGTTGCCGGTCCTTTGTCAAGACCACGGCCTTACACCGGAGC
AAGTCGTGGCCATTGCAAATAATAACGGTGGCAAACAGGCTCTTGAGACGGTTCAGAGACTTCTCCCAGT
TCTCTGTCAAGCCCACGGGCTGACTCCCGATCAAGTTGTAGCGATTGCGAATAACAATGGAGGGAAACAA
GCATTGGAGACTGTCCAACGGCTCCTTCCCGTGTTGTGTCAAGCCCACGGTTTGACGCCTGCACAAGTGG
TCGCCATCGCCTCGAATGGCGGCGGTAAGCAGGCGCTGGAAACAGTACAGCGCCTGCTGCCTGTACTGTG
CCAGGATCATGGACTGACCCCAGACCAGGTAGTCGCAATCGCGTCGAACATTGGGGGAAAGCAAGCCCTG
GAAACCGTGCAAAGGTTGTTGCCGGTCCTTTGTCAAGACCACGGCCTTACACCGGAGCAAGTCGTGGCCA
TTGCAAGCAACATCGGTGGCAAACAGGCTCTTGAGACGGTTCAGAGACTTCTCCCAGTTCTCTGTCAAGC
CCACGGGCTGACACCCGAACAGGTGGTCGCCATTGCTAATAATAACGGAGGACGGCCAGCCTTGGAG
