>Addgene plasmid #49956 | JA1252 | addgene partial sequence | sequence record 75991 | EF1a-F 5'-TCAAGCCTCAGACAGTGGTTC-3'
AGCGGCCGCCACCATGGCCCCCAAGAAGAAGAGGAAGGTGGGCATTCACCGCGGGGTACCTATGGTGGAC
TTGAGGACACTCGGTTATTCGCAACAGCAACAGGAGAAAATCAAGCCTAAGGTCAGGAGCACCGTCGCGC
AACACCACGAGGCGCTTGTGGGGCATGGCTTCACTCATGCGCATATTGTCGCGCTTTCACAGCACCCTGC
GGCGCTTGGGACGGTGGCTGTCAAATACCAAGATATGATTGCGGCCCTGCCCGAAGCCACGCACGAGGCA
ATTGTAGGGGTCGGTAAACAGTGGTCGGGAGCGCGAGCACTTGAGGCGCTGCTGACTGTGGCGGGTGAGC
TTAGGGGGCCTCCGCTCCAGCTCGACACCGGGCAGCTGCTGAAGATCGCGAAGAGAGGGGGAGTAACAGC
GGTAGAGGCAGTGCACGCCTGGCGCAATGCGCTCACCGGGGCCCCCTTGAACCTGACCCCAGACCAGGTA
GTCGCAATCGCGAACAATAATGGGGGAAAGCAAGCCCTGGAAACCGTGCAAAGGTTGTTGCCGGTCCTTT
GTCAAGACCACGGCCTTACACCGGAGCAAGTCGTGGCCATTGCAAATAATAACGGTGGCAAACAGGCTCT
TGAGACGGTTCAGAGACTTCTCCCAGTTCTCTGTCAAGCCCACGGGCTGACTCCCGATCAAGTTGTAGCG
ATTGCGTCGAACATTGGAGGGAAACAAGCATTGGAGACTGTCCAACGGCTCCTTCCCGTGTTGTGTCAAG
CCCACGGTTTGACGCCTGCACAAGTGGTCGCCATCGCCTCCAATATTGGCGGTAAGCAGGCGCTGGAAAC
AGTACAGCGCCTGCTGCCTGTACTGTGCCAGGATCATGGACTGACCCCAGACCAGGTAGTCGCAATCGCG
TCAAAC
